>Addgene plasmid #173300 | RVD-CC5 | addgene full sequence | sequence record 354986 | Addgene NGS Result
GCGTAACTCACGTTAAGGGATTTTGGTCATGGGTGGCTCGACCAGATATGGTCTCGGCAATTGCTAGTCA
TGACGGTGGCAAACAGGCTCTTGAAACCGTCCAACGCCTTCTACCAGTTCTCTGTCAAGCCCACGGACTA
ACCCCAGCGCAAGTTGTAGCGATTGCTAGTCATGACGGTGGCAAACAGGCTCTTGAAACCGTCCAACGCC
TTCTACCAGTTCTCTGTCAAGCCCACGGACTAACCCCAGCGCAAGTTGTAGCGATTTGAGACCAGCTTTG
GTCTAGAGGAGGCATGATGATATATTTTTATCTTGTGCAATGTAACATCAGAGATTTTGAGACACGGGCC
AGAGCTGCCAGGAAACAGCTATGACCATGTAATACGACTCACTATAGGGGATATTTTATTTTCTCCCAAT
CAGGCTTGATCCCCAGTAAGTCAAAAAATAGCTCGACATACTGTTCTTCCCCGATCAAGGGTTGGTTTGC
GCATTCACAGTTCTCCGCAAGAATTGATTGGCTCCAATTCTTGGAGTGGTGAATCCGTTAGCGAGGTGCC
GCCGGCTTCCATTCAGGTCGAGGTGGCCCGGCTCCATGCACCGCGACGCAACGCGGGGAGGCAGACAAGG
TATAGGGCGGCGCCTACAATCCATGCCAACCCGTTCCATGTGCTCGCCGAGGCGGCATAAATCGCCGTGA
CGATCAGCGGTCCAATGATCGAAGTTAGGCTGGTAAGAGCCGCGAGCGATCCTTGAAGCTGTCCCTGATG
GTCGTCATCTACCTGCCTGGACAGCATGGCCTGCAACGCGGGCATCCCGATGCCGCCGGAAGCGAGAAGA
ATCATAATGGGGAAGGCCATCCAGCCTCGCGTCGCGAACGCCAGCAAGACGTAGCCCAGCGCGTCGGCCG
CCATGCCGGCGATAATGGCCTGCTTCTCGCCGAAACGTTTGGTGGCGGGACCAGTGACGAAGGCTTGAGC
GAGGGCGTGCAAGATTCCGAATACCGCAAGCGACAGGCCGATCATCGTCGCGCTCCAGCGAAAGCGGTCC
TCGCCGAAAATGACCCAGAGCGCTGCCGGCACCTGTCCTACGAGTTGCATGATAAAGAAGACAGTCATAA
GTGCGGCGACGATAGTCATGCCCCGCGCCCACCGGAAGGAGCTGACTGGGTTGAAGGCTCTCAAGGGCAT
GGGTCGGCGCTCTCCCTTATGCGACTCCTGCATTAGGAAGCAGCCCAGTAGTAGGTTGAGGCCGTTGAGC
ACCGCCGCCGCAAGGAATGGTGCATGTAAGGAGATGGCGCCCAACAGTCCCCCGGCCACGGGGCCTGCCA
CCATACCCACGCCGAAACAAGCGCTCATGAGCCCGAAGTGGCGAGCCCGATCTTCCCCATCGGTGATGTC
GGCGATATAGGCGCCAGCAACCGCACCTGTGGCGCCGGTGATGCCGGCCACGATGCGTCCGGCGTAGAGA
ATCCACAGGACGGGTGTGGTCGCCATGATCGCGTAGTCGATAGTGGCTCCAAGTAGCGAAGCGAGCAGGA
CTGGGCGGCGGCCAAAGCGGTCGGACAGTGCTCCGAGAACGGGTGCGCATAGAAATTGCATCAACGCATA
TAGCGCTAGCAGCACGCCATAGTGACTGGCGATGCTGTCGGAATGGACGATATCCCGCAAGAGGCCCGGC
AGTACCGGCATAACCAAGCCTATGCCTACAGCATCCAGGGTGACGGTGCCGAGGATGACGATGAGCGCAT
TGTTAGATTTCATACACGGTGCCTGACTGCGTTAGCAATTTAACTGTGATAAACTACCGCATTAAAGCTA
ATCGATGATAAGCTGTCAAACATGAGAATTAATTCATGTTCTTTCCTGCGTTATCCCCTGATTCTGTGGA
TAACGCAGGAAAGAACATGTGAGCAAAAGGCCAGCAAAAGGCCAGGAACCGTAAAAAGGCCGCGTTGCTG
GCGTTTTTCCATAGGCTCCGCCCCCCTGACGAGCATCACAAAAATCGACGCTCAAGTCAGAGGTGGCGAA
ACCCGACAGGACTATAAAGATACCAGGCGTTTCCCCCTGGAAGCTCCCTCGTGCGCTCTCCTGTTCCGAC
CCTGCCGCTTACCGGATACCTGTCCGCCTTTCTCCCTTCGGGAAGCGTGGCGCTTTCTCATAGCTCACGC
TGTAGGTATCTCAGTTCGGTGTAGGTCGTTCGCTCCAAGCTGGGCTGTGTGCACGAACCCCCCGTTCAGC
CCGACCGCTGCGCCTTATCCGGTAACTATCGTCTTGAGTCCAACCCGGTAAGACACGACTTATCGCCACT
GGCAGCAGCCACTGGTAACAGGATTAGCAGAGCGAGGTATGTAGGCGGTGCTACAGAGTTCTTGAAGTGG
TGGCCTAACTACGGCTACACTAGAAGAACAGTATTTGGTATCTGCGCTCTGCTGAAGCCAGTTACCTTCG
GAAAAAGAGTTGGTAGCTCTTGATCCGGCAAACAAACCACCGCTGGTAGCGGTGGTTTTTTTGTTTGCAA
GCAGCAGATTACGCGCAGAAAAAAAGGATCTCAAGAAGATCCTTTGATCTTTTCTACGGGGTCTGACGCT
CAGTGGAACGAC
Features (pLannotate 1.2.2; 6 found; start..end, strand, type, name):
    380..398     +  promoter       T7 promoter: promoter for bacteriophage T7 RNA polymerase
    401..475     -  CDS            KanR (fragment): aminoglycoside phosphotransferase; aphA-3; confers resistance to kanamycin
    573..1763    -  CDS            TcR: tetracycline efflux protein; tet; confers resistance to tetracycline
   1811..1839    -  promoter       tet promoter: E. coli promoter for tetracycline efflux protein gene
   1855..1894    +  rep_origin     RSF ori (fragment): Plasmids containing the RSF 1030 origin of replication can be propagated in E. coli cells that contain additional plasmids with compatible origins.
   1966..2554    -  rep_origin     ori: high-copy-number ColE1/pMB1/pBR322/pUC origin of replication
