[The description below was written by a language model from this plasmid's Addgene catalogue record and pLannotate feature annotations shown in this document.]
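Description:
RVD-CC5 is a small (about 2.6 kb) bacterial module plasmid from a library of building blocks for one-step assembly of custom TALE repeat arrays. It is built on a tetracycline-resistant T vector ("TetR T vector"), and the depositor notes that the repeat unit was inserted at the TA cloning site. The record lists the vector type as unspecified and does not identify the flanking cloning sites. The plasmid is propagated in E. coli at high copy from a ColE1/pUC-type origin. Selection relies on the TcR tetracycline efflux gene, which is driven by its native tet promoter. The annotation also detects a T7 promoter, a short fragment of a kanamycin resistance gene and a short fragment of an RSF origin. The two fragments are too short to be functional and are most likely leftovers from construction of the backbone.

The payload is a synthetic dimer of two TALE repeats, each carrying the HD repeat-variable diresidue (RVD), designated for position 5 of an assembled array. In the TALE code, HD repeats recognise cytosine, so this unit specifies a CC dinucleotide at its assigned slot, which is consistent with the plasmid name. The feature table does not annotate the repeat dimer itself. It presumably lies in the unannotated region near the T7 promoter, though the record does not confirm this. There is no expression cassette for the repeats here, because the plasmid only serves as a donor of the module. Combined with modules for other positions, it allows DNA-binding arrays to be built for TALE-based tools, including DdCBE mitochondrial cytosine base editors. The associated work applied these editors to model mitochondrial diseases in zebrafish.
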