Addgene plasmid #173300: RVD-CC5
Purpose: One-step assembly of custom RVD arrays to construct DdCBE, TALE, etc.
Depositing lab: Bin Shen. Depositing organization: Nanjing Medical University. Publication: Precision modeling of mitochondrial diseases in zebrafish via DdCBE-mediated mtDNA base editing. Guo J, Zhang X, Chen X, Sun H, Dai Y, Wang J, Qian X, Tan L, Lou X, Shen B. Cell Discov. 2021 Sep 3;7(1):78. doi: 10.1038/s41421-021-00307-9. PubMed 34480028.
Backbone
  Vector backbone: TetR T vector
  Vector type: Unspecified
Growth in bacteria
  Bacterial resistance: Tetracycline, 10 μg/mL
  Growth temperature: 37°C
  Growth strain: DH5alpha
  Copy number: High Copy
Gene/Insert
  Gene/Insert name: HD-HD dimer RVD at Position5
  Species: Synthetic
  Mutation: no
  Cloning method: Restriction Enzyme; 5′ cloning site Unknown (unknown if destroyed)
Terms and licenses: Academic/Nonprofit Terms; Industry Terms: Not Available to Industry
Depositor comments: RVD is inserted into TA site of TetR T vector
How to cite: RVD-CC5 was a gift from Bin Shen (Addgene plasmid # 173300 ; http://n2t.net/addgene:173300 ; RRID:Addgene_173300)
