>Addgene plasmid #173300 | RVD-CC5 | depositor partial sequence | sequence record 336255 | RVD flanked by two Bsa I sites
GGTCTCGGCAATTGCTAGTCATGACGGTGGCAAACAGGCTCTTGAAACCGTCCAACGCCTTCTACCAGTT
CTCTGTCAAGCCCACGGACTAACCCCAGCGCAAGTTGTAGCGATTGCTAGTCATGACGGTGGCAAACAGG
CTCTTGAAACCGTCCAACGCCTTCTACCAGTTCTCTGTCAAGCCCACGGACTAACCCCAGCGCAAGTTGT
AGCGATTTGAGACC
